Addgene plasmid #186758: pNHT7::YB1::sNluc0
Purpose: An mRNA production vector encoding planarian codon-optimized nanoluciferase (sNluc0, CAI = 1.0) with y-box binding protein 5' and 3' UTRs.
Depositing lab: Bo Wang. Depositing organization: Stanford University. Publication: Heterologous reporter expression in the planarian Schmidtea mediterranea through somatic mRNA transfection. Hall RN, Weill U, Drees L, Leal-Ortiz S, Li H, Khariton M, Chai C, Xue Y, Rosental B, Quake SR, Sanchez Alvarado A, Melosh NA, Fire AZ, Rink JC, Wang B. Cell Rep Methods. 2022 Sep 20;2(10):100298. doi: 10.1016/j.crmeth.2022.100298. eCollection 2022 Oct 24. PubMed 36313809.
Backbone
  Vector backbone: pNHT7
  Backbone size w/o insert (bp): 2314
  Total vector size (bp): 3119
Growth in bacteria
  Bacterial resistance: Kanamycin, 50 μg/mL
  Growth temperature: 37°C
  Growth strain: DH5alpha
  Copy number: High Copy
Gene/Insert
  Gene/Insert name: Nanoluciferase
  Species: Schmidtea mediterranea
  Insert size (bp): 805
  Promoter: T7
  Cloning method: Restriction Enzyme; 5′ cloning site BsaI (destroyed during cloning); 3′ cloning site BsaI (destroyed during cloning)
  Sequencing primers: 5′ GTAAAACGACGGCCAGT; 3′ CAGGAAACAGCTATGAC
Terms and licenses: Academic/Nonprofit Terms; Industry Terms: Not Available to Industry
How to cite: pNHT7::YB1::sNluc0 was a gift from Bo Wang (Addgene plasmid # 186758 ; http://n2t.net/addgene:186758 ; RRID:Addgene_186758)
