[The description below was written by a language model from this plasmid's Addgene catalogue record and pLannotate feature annotations shown in this document.]
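Description:
pNHT7::YB1::sNluc0 is a small (about 3.1 kb) bacterial plasmid built on the pNHT7 backbone. It serves as a template for producing mRNA by in vitro transcription rather than as an expression vector in its own right. It is propagated in E. coli at high copy from a ColE1/pUC-type origin and selected with kanamycin through an aminoglycoside phosphotransferase (KanR) gene. The backbone also carries rrnB T1 and T2 terminators upstream of the cassette, which typically insulate an insert from read-through transcription. Short lacI and lacZα fragments are also annotated and appear to be cloning remnants with no functional role.

The payload is an 805 bp insert placed directly downstream of a bacteriophage T7 promoter. It was assembled through BsaI sites that were destroyed during cloning, consistent with a Golden Gate-style strategy. The insert encodes sNluc0, a nanoluciferase open reading frame recoded for the planarian Schmidtea mediterranea with a codon adaptation index of 1.0. The feature table identifies this coding region by its similarity to the catalytic subunit of the Oplophorus gracilirostris luciferase, the deep-sea shrimp enzyme from which nanoluciferase was engineered. According to the record, the reading frame is flanked by the 5′ and 3′ UTRs of a planarian Y-box binding protein (YB1). These are not separately annotated, but would account for the unannotated insert sequence on either side of the CDS. The UTRs are presumably included to support stability and translation of the transcript in planarian cells.

T7 RNA polymerase transcription from this plasmid yields a luciferase reporter mRNA for transfection into planarian somatic cells. There, luminescence provides a sensitive readout of delivery and heterologous expression.
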