Features (pLannotate 1.2.2; 8 found; start..end, strand, type, name):
    121..213     +  CDS            lacI (fragment): lac repressor; lacI; The lac repressor binds to the lac operator to inhibit transcription in E. coli. This inhibition can be relieved by adding lactose or isopropyl-β-D-thiogalactopyranoside (IPTG).
    268..295     -  terminator     rrnB T2 terminator: transcription terminator T2 from the E. coli rrnB gene
    427..470     +  terminator     rrnB T1 terminator: Escherichia coli rrnB; transcription terminator T1 from the E. coli rrnB gene
    517..553     -  CDS            lacZα (fragment): LacZα fragment of β-galactosidase; lacZ fragment
    554..572     +  promoter       T7 promoter: promoter for bacteriophage T7 RNA polymerase
    667..1179    +  CDS            LUCI_OPLGR (fragment): Experimental evidence at protein level: Swiss-Prot protein existence level 1. Catalytic subunit of oplophorus-luciferin 2-monooxygenase. Oxidoreductase that converts coelenterazine (the oplophorus luciferin) to coelenteramide under emission of blue light with a maximum at 454 nm. Is also active with bisdeoxycoelenterazine. From Oplophorus gracilirostris (Luminous shrimp).
   1513..2322    +  CDS            KanR: aminoglycoside phosphotransferase; aph(3')-Ia; confers resistance to kanamycin in bacteria or G418 (Geneticin®) in eukaryotes
   2469..3057    +  rep_origin     ori: high-copy-number ColE1/pMB1/pBR322/pUC origin of replication
>Addgene plasmid #186758 | pNHT7::YB1::sNluc0 | addgene full sequence | sequence record 375100 | Addgene NGS Result
CTTTCCTGCGTTATCCCCTGATTCTGTGGATAACCGTATTACCGCCTTTGAGTGAGCTGATACCGCTCGC
CGCAGCCGAACGACCGAGCGCAGCGAGTCAGTGAGCGAGGAAGCGGAAGAGCGCCCAATACGCAAACCGC
CTCTCCCCGCGCGTTGGCCGATTCATTAATGCAGCTGGCACGACAGGTTTCCCGACTGGAAAGCGGGCAG
TGAGCGCAACGCAATTAATACGCGTACCGCTAGCCAGGAAGAGTTTGTAGAAACGCAAAAAGGCCATCCG
TCAGGATGGCCTTCTGCTTAGTTTGATGCCTGGCAGTTTATGGCGGGCGTCCTGCCCGCCACCCTCCGGG
CCGTTGCTTCACAACGTTCAAATCCGCTCCCGGCGGATTTGTCCTACTCAGGAGAGCGTTCACCGACAAA
CAACAGATAAAACGAAAGGCCCAGTCTTCCGACTGAGCCTTTCGTTTTATTTGATGCCTGGCAGTTCCCT
ACTCTCGCGTTAACGCTAGCATGGATGTTTTCCCAGTCACGACGTTGTAAAACGACGGCCAGTTAATACG
ACTCACTATAGGCAAAGAAACTTAAATAAAACTTGATTTAACTAACTTAACATTTTGTTTATATACTTAT
ATAATTACAATAACAATAAATTCAATTTAATTTATAATGGTTTTTACATTAGAAGATTTTGTTGGAGATT
GGAGACAAACAGCTGGATATAATTTAGATCAAGTTTTAGAACAAGGAGGAGTTTCATCATTATTTCAAAA
TTTAGGAGTTTCAGTTACACCAATTCAAAGAATTGTTTTATCAGGAGAAAATGGATTAAAAATTGATATT
CATGTTATTATTCCATATGAAGGATTATCAGGAGATCAAATGGGACAAATTGAAAAAATTTTTAAAGTTG
TTTATCCAGTTGATGATCATCATTTTAAAGTTATTTTACATTATGGAACATTAGTTATTGATGGAGTTAC
ACCAAATATGATTGATTATTTTGGAAGACCATATGAAGGAATTGCTGTTTTTGATGGAAAAAAAATTACA
GTTACAGGAACATTATGGAATGGAAATAAAATTATTGATGAAAGATTAATTAATCCAGATGGATCATTAT
TATTTAGAGTTACAATTAATGGAGTTACAGGATGGAGATTATGTGAAAGAATTTTAGCTTAATGTAATAT
GAATTATATATGTCGATTTGTACAATACTTATGAAAACACGACTTTACGTTTTTGCGTTGTTTTATAAAT
CAAATCATGATTCAATTAACGGAATTTCGATTCATAAGTATTTGAAAGTGTTCTATGTACTGTAGGTTAA
TATTTAATAAATTTGTGTATTTCATTTCAATATAAATTTTGACCACCAAGCTTGTCATAGCTGTTTCCTG
GCAGCTCTGGCCCGTGTCTCAAAATCTCTGATGTTACATTGCACAAGATAAAAATATATCATCATGAACA
ATAAAACTGTCTGCTTACATAAACAGTAATACAAGGGGTGTTATGAGCCATATTCAACGGGAAACGTCGA
GGCCGCGATTAAATTCCAACATGGATGCTGATTTATATGGGTATAAATGGGCTCGCGATAATGTCGGGCA
ATCAGGTGCGACAATCTATCGCTTGTATGGGAAGCCCGATGCGCCAGAGTTGTTTCTGAAACATGGCAAA
GGTAGCGTTGCCAATGATGTTACAGATGAGATGGTCAGACTAAACTGGCTGACGGAATTTATGCCTCTTC
CGACCATCAAGCATTTTATCCGTACTCCTGATGATGCATGGTTACTCACCACTGCGATCCCCGGAAAAAC
AGCATTCCAGGTATTAGAAGAATATCCTGATTCAGGTGAAAATATTGTTGATGCGCTGGCAGTGTTCCTG
CGCCGGTTGCATTCGATTCCTGTTTGTAATTGTCCTTTTAACAGCGATCGCGTATTTCGCCTCGCTCAGG
CGCAATCACGAATGAATAACGGTTTGGTTGATGCGAGTGATTTTGATGACGAGCGTAATGGCTGGCCTGT
TGAACAAGTCTGGAAAGAAATGCATAAACTTTTGCCATTCTCACCGGATTCAGTCGTCACTCATGGTGAT
TTCTCACTTGATAACCTTATTTTTGACGAGGGGAAATTAATAGGTTGTATTGATGTTGGACGAGTCGGAA
TCGCAGACCGATACCAGGATCTTGCCATCCTATGGAACTGCCTCGGTGAGTTTTCTCCTTCATTACAGAA
ACGGCTTTTTCAAAAATATGGTATTGATAATCCTGATATGAATAAATTGCAGTTTCATTTGATGCTCGAT
GAGTTTTTCTAATCAGAATTGGTTAATTGGTTGTAACACTGGCAGAGCATTACGCTGACTTGACGGGACG
GCGCAAGCTCATGACCAAAATCCCTTAACGTGAGTTACGCGTCGTTCCACTGAGCGTCAGACCCCGTAGA
AAAGATCAAAGGATCTTCTTGAGATCCTTTTTTTCTGCGCGTAATCTGCTGCTTGCAAACAAAAAAACCA
CCGCTACCAGCGGTGGTTTGTTTGCCGGATCAAGAGCTACCAACTCTTTTTCCGAAGGTAACTGGCTTCA
GCAGAGCGCAGATACCAAATACTGTTCTTCTAGTGTAGCCGTAGTTAGGCCACCACTTCAAGAACTCTGT
AGCACCGCCTACATACCTCGCTCTGCTAATCCTGTTACCAGTGGCTGCTGCCAGTGGCGATAAGTCGTGT
CTTACCGGGTTGGACTCAAGACGATAGTTACCGGATAAGGCGCAGCGGTCGGGCTGAACGGGGGGTTCGT
GCACACAGCCCAGCTTGGAGCGAACGACCTACACCGAACTGAGATACCTACAGCGTGAGCTATGAGAAAG
CGCCACGCTTCCCGAAGGGAGAAAGGCGGACAGGTATCCGGTAAGCGGCAGGGTCGGAACAGGAGAGCGC
ACGAGGGAGCTTCCAGGGGGAAACGCCTGGTATCTTTATAGTCCTGTCGGGTTTCGCCACCTCTGACTTG
AGCGTCGATTTTTGTGATGCTCGTCAGGGGGGCGGAGCCTATGGAAAAACGCCAGCAACGCGGCCTTTTT
ACGGTTCCTGGCCTTTTGCTGGCCTTTTGCTCACATGTT
